Addgene plasmid #193315: HYG-TET-OFF – ubiquitin – LEU – 4FLAG
Purpose: Doxycycline-induced transcriptional regulation and Ubiquitin - LEU - 4xFLAG N-terminal tagging. Ubiquitin is cleaved off, resulting in an unstable protein with an N-terminal leucine.
Depositing lab: Rob Mitra. Depositing organization: Washington University in Saint Louis. Publication: A Suite of New Strain Construction Vectors for Gene Expression Knockdown in Budding Yeast. Shively CA, Dong F, Mitra RD. ACS Synth Biol. 2023 Jan 17. doi: 10.1021/acssynbio.2c00547. PubMed 36650116.
Backbone
  Vector backbone: Unknown
  Total vector size (bp): 5639
  Vector type: Bacterial Expression
  Selectable markers: Nourseothricin
Growth in bacteria
  Bacterial resistance: Ampicillin, 100 μg/mL
  Growth temperature: 37°C
  Growth strain: DH5alpha
  Copy number: Unknown
Gene/Insert
  Gene/Insert name: Ubiquitin - Leucine - 4FLAG N-terminal tagging
  Species: S. cerevisiae (budding yeast)
  Tag / fusion protein: 4FLAG (N terminal on insert)
Terms and licenses: Academic/Nonprofit Terms; Industry Terms: Not Available to Industry
How to cite: HYG-TET-OFF – ubiquitin – LEU – 4FLAG was a gift from Rob Mitra (Addgene plasmid # 193315 ; http://n2t.net/addgene:193315 ; RRID:Addgene_193315)
