[The description below was written by a language model from this plasmid's Addgene catalogue record and pLannotate feature annotations shown in this document.]
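Description:
HYG-TET-OFF – ubiquitin – LEU – 4FLAG is a roughly 5.6 kb E. coli-propagated plasmid that carries a cassette for manipulating gene expression in budding yeast, from a suite of strain construction vectors for expression knockdown. The backbone is not named in the record, but the feature table shows pBluescript-like elements: a high-copy ColE1/pUC origin, an f1 origin, AmpR with its promoter for ampicillin selection, lacZα and lac promoter/operator fragments, and flanking T7 and T3 promoters with multiple cloning site remnants. No yeast replication origin or centromere is annotated, consistent with a cassette that is meant to be introduced into the yeast genome rather than maintained episomally, although the record does not spell out the method.

The payload begins with an hphMX6 hygromycin resistance marker (with the Ashbya gossypii TEF terminator), in reverse orientation. This agrees with the "HYG" in the name, whereas the catalogue field lists nourseothricin as the selectable marker, a discrepancy the record does not resolve. Next come an ADH1 terminator, which probably insulates the cassette from upstream transcription, and a tetracycline response element with seven tetO copies. This provides doxycycline-responsive transcriptional control; no transactivator is annotated on the plasmid, so it is presumably supplied by the host strain. Downstream lies a ubiquitin coding sequence followed by a leucine codon and tandem FLAG epitopes (annotated as fragments, described as 4xFLAG). Placed at the N-terminus of a target gene, the ubiquitin is cleaved off, exposing a destabilising N-terminal leucine that renders the FLAG-tagged protein unstable. Combining transcriptional regulation with rapid protein turnover allows efficient depletion of the target, which remains detectable through the FLAG tag.
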