Features (pLannotate 1.2.2; 21 found; start..end, strand, type, name):
    241..829     -  rep_origin     ori: high-copy-number ColE1/pMB1/pBR322/pUC origin of replication
   1000..1860    -  CDS            AmpR: β-lactamase; bla; confers resistance to ampicillin, carbenicillin, and related antibiotics
   1861..1965    -  promoter       AmpR promoter: bla
   1992..2350    +  rep_origin     f1 ori (sequence partly withheld): f1 bacteriophage origin of replication; arrow indicates direction of (+) strand synthesis
   2452..2607    -  CDS            lacZα (fragment): LacZα fragment of β-galactosidase; lacZ fragment
   2615..2633    +  promoter       T7 promoter: promoter for bacteriophage T7 RNA polymerase
   2655..2852    -  terminator     TEF terminator: Ashbya gossypii TEF terminator
   2655..4230    -  gene           hphMX6: yeast selectable marker conferring hygromycin resistance
   4261..4448    +  terminator     ADH1 terminator: S. cerevisiae ADH1; transcription terminator for the S. cerevisiae alcohol dehydrogenase 1 (ADH1) gene
   4506..4776    +  protein_bind   tetracycline response element: contains seven copies of the tetracycline operator tetO tetracycline repressor TetR
   4964..4983    -  misc_feature   MCS (fragment): pBluescript multiple cloning site
   4984..5211    +  CDS            UBIQ_COPCO: Experimental evidence at protein level: Swiss-Prot protein existence level 1. Ubiquitin exists either covalently attached to another protein, or free (unanchored). When covalently bound, it is conjugated to target proteins via an isopeptide bond either as a monomer (monoubiquitin), a polymer linked via different Lys residues of the ubiquitin (polyubiquitin chains) or a linear polymer linked via the initiator Met of the ubiquitin (linear polyubiquitin chains). Polyubiquitin chains, when attached to a target protein, have different functions depending on the Lys residue of the ubiquitin that is
   5260..5283    +  CDS            3xFLAG (fragment): three tandem FLAG® epitope tags, followed by an enterokinase cleavage site
   5296..5313    +  CDS            3xFLAG (fragment): three tandem FLAG® epitope tags
   5323..5339    +  CDS            FLAG (fragment): FLAG® epitope tag, followed by an enterokinase cleavage site
   5367..5427    -  misc_feature   MCS (fragment): pBluescript multiple cloning site
   5440..5458    -  promoter       T3 promoter: promoter for bacteriophage T3 RNA polymerase
   5503..5519    -  protein_bind   lac operator: The lac repressor binds to the lac operator to inhibit transcription in E. coli. This inhibition can be relieved by adding lactose or isopropyl-β-D-thiogalactopyranoside (IPTG). lac repressor encoded by lacI
   5527..5557    -  promoter       lac promoter: promoter for the E. coli lac operon
   5572..5593    -  protein_bind   CAP binding site: CAP binding activates transcription in the presence of cAMP. E. coli catabolite activator protein
   5606..58      -  CDS            lacI (fragment) (across the origin): lac repressor; lacI; The lac repressor binds to the lac operator to inhibit transcription in E. coli. This inhibition can be relieved by adding lactose or isopropyl-β-D-thiogalactopyranoside (IPTG).
>Addgene plasmid #193315 | HYG-TET-OFF – ubiquitin – LEU – 4FLAG | addgene full sequence | sequence record 382367 | Addgene NGS Result
CCAGCTGCATTAATGAATCGGCCAACGCGCGGGGAGAGGCGGTTTGCGTATTGGGCGCTCTTCCGCTTCC
TCGCTCACTGACTCGCTGCGCTCGGTCGTTCGGCTGCGGCGAGCGGTATCAGCTCACTCAAAGGCGGTAA
TACGGTTATCCACAGAATCAGGGGATAACGCAGGAAAGAACATGTGAGCAAAAGGCCAGCAAAAGGCCAG
GAACCGTAAAAAGGCCGCGTTGCTGGCGTTTTTCCATAGGCTCCGCCCCCCTGACGAGCATCACAAAAAT
CGACGCTCAAGTCAGAGGTGGCGAAACCCGACAGGACTATAAAGATACCAGGCGTTTCCCCCTGGAAGCT
CCCTCGTGCGCTCTCCTGTTCCGACCCTGCCGCTTACCGGATACCTGTCCGCCTTTCTCCCTTCGGGAAG
CGTGGCGCTTTCTCATAGCTCACGCTGTAGGTATCTCAGTTCGGTGTAGGTCGTTCGCTCCAAGCTGGGC
TGTGTGCACGAACCCCCCGTTCAGCCCGACCGCTGCGCCTTATCCGGTAACTATCGTCTTGAGTCCAACC
CGGTAAGACACGACTTATCGCCACTGGCAGCAGCCACTGGTAACAGGATTAGCAGAGCGAGGTATGTAGG
CGGTGCTACAGAGTTCTTGAAGTGGTGGCCTAACTACGGCTACACTAGAAGAACAGTATTTGGTATCTGC
GCTCTGCTGAAGCCAGTTACCTTCGGAAAAAGAGTTGGTAGCTCTTGATCCGGCAAACAAACCACCGCTG
GTAGCGGTGGTTTTTTTGTTTGCAAGCAGCAGATTACGCGCAGAAAAAAAGGATCTCAAGAAGATCCTTT
GATCTTTTCTACGGGGTCTGACGCTCAGTGGAACGAAAACTCACGTTAAGGGATTTTGGTCATGAGATTA
TCAAAAAGGATCTTCACCTAGATCCTTTTAAATTAAAAATGAAGTTTTAAATCAATCTAAAGTATATATG
AGTAAACTTGGTCTGACAGTTACCAATGCTTAATCAGTGAGGCACCTATCTCAGCGATCTGTCTATTTCG
TTCATCCATAGTTGCCTGACTCCCCGTCGTGTAGATAACTACGATACGGGAGGGCTTACCATCTGGCCCC
AGTGCTGCAATGATACCGCGAGACCCACGCTCACCGGCTCCAGATTTATCAGCAATAAACCAGCCAGCCG
GAAGGGCCGAGCGCAGAAGTGGTCCTGCAACTTTATCCGCCTCCATCCAGTCTATTAATTGTTGCCGGGA
AGCTAGAGTAAGTAGTTCGCCAGTTAATAGTTTGCGCAACGTTGTTGCCATTGCTACAGGCATCGTGGTG
TCACGCTCGTCGTTTGGTATGGCTTCATTCAGCTCCGGTTCCCAACGATCAAGGCGAGTTACATGATCCC
CCATGTTGTGCAAAAAAGCGGTTAGCTCCTTCGGTCCTCCGATCGTTGTCAGAAGTAAGTTGGCCGCAGT
GTTATCACTCATGGTTATGGCAGCACTGCATAATTCTCTTACTGTCATGCCATCCGTAAGATGCTTTTCT
GTGACTGGTGAGTACTCAACCAAGTCATTCTGAGAATAGTGTATGCGGCGACCGAGTTGCTCTTGCCCGG
CGTCAATACGGGATAATACCGCGCCACATAGCAGAACTTTAAAAGTGCTCATCATTGGAAAACGTTCTTC
GGGGCGAAAACTCTCAAGGATCTTACCGCTGTTGAGATCCAGTTCGATGTAACCCACTCGTGCACCCAAC
TGATCTTCAGCATCTTTTACTTTCACCAGCGTTTCTGGGTGAGCAAAAACAGGAAGGCAAAATGCCGCAA
AAAAGGGAATAAGGGCGACACGGAAATGTTGAATACTCATACTCTTCCTTTTTCAATATTATTGAAGCAT
TTATCAGGGTTATTGTCTCATGAGCGGATACATATTTGAATGTATTTAGAAAAATAAACAAATAGGGGTT
CCGCGCACATTTCCCCGAAAAGTGCCACCTG
[124 nt withheld, positions 1992-2115]
C
[91 nt withheld, positions 2117-2207]
A
[49 nt withheld, positions 2209-2257]
CCTTTGACGTTGGAGTCCACGTTCTTT
[37 nt withheld, positions 2285-2321]
ACCCTATCTCGGTCTATTCTTTTGATTTATAAGGGATTTTGCCGATTTCGGCCTATTGGTTAAAAAAATG
AGCTGATTTAACAAAAATTTAACGCGAATTTTAACAAAATATTAACGCTTACAATTTCCATTCGCCATTC
AGGCTGCGCAACTGTTGGGAAGGGCGATCGGTGCGGGCCTCTTCGCTATTACGCCAGCTGGCGAAAGGGG
GATGTGCTGCAAGGCGATTAAGTTGGGTAACGCCAGGGTTTTCCCAGTCACGACGTTGTAAAACGACGGC
CAGTGAGCGCGCGTAATACGACTCACTATAGGGCGAATTGGGTACCGGGCCCACAGTATAGCGACCAGCA
TTCACATACGATTGACGCATGATATTACTTTCTGCGCACTTAACTTCGCATCTGGGCAGATGATGTCGAG
GCGAAAAAAAATATAAATCACGCTAACATTTGATTAAAATAGAACAACTACAATATAAAAAAACTATACA
AATGACAAGTTCTTGAAAACAAGAATCTTTTTATTGTCAGTACTGATTATTCCTTTGCCCTCGGACGAGT
GCTGGGGCGTCGGTTTCCACTATCGGCGAGTACTTCTACACAGCCATCGGTCCAGACGGCCGCGCTTCTG
CGGGCGATTTGTGTACGCCCGACAGTCCCGGCTCCGGATCGGACGATTGCGTCGCATCGACCCTGCGCCC
AAGCTGCATCATCGAAATTGCCGTCAACCAAGCTCTGATAGAGTTGGTCAAGACCAATGCGGAGCATATA
CGCCCGGAGCCGCGGCGATCCTGCAAGCTCCGGATGCCTCCGCTCGAAGTAGCGCGTCTGCTGCTCCATA
CAAGCCAACCACGGCCTCCAGAAGAAGATGTTGGCGACCTCGTATTGGGAATCCCCGAACATCGCCTCGC
TCCAGTCAATGACCGCTGTTATGCGGCCATTGTCCGTCAGGACATTGTTGGAGCCGAAATCCGCGTGCAC
GAGGTGCCGGACTTCGGGGCAGTCCTCGGCCCAAAGCATCAGCTCATCGAGAGCCTGCGCGACGGACGCA
CTGACGGTGTCGTCCATCACAGTTTGCCAGTGATACACATGGGGATCAGCAATCGCGCATATGAAATCAC
GCCATGTAGTGTATTGACCGATTCCTTGCGGTCCGAATGGGCCGAACCCGCTCGTCTGGCTAAGATCGGC
CGCAGCGATCGCATCCATGGCCTCCGCGACCGGCTGCAGAACAGCGGGCAGTTCGGTTTCAGGCAGGTCT
TGCAACGTGACACCCTGTGCACGGCGGGAGATGCAATAGGTCAGGCTCTCGCTGAATTCCCCAATGTCAA
GCACTTCCGGAATCGGGAGCGCGGCCGATGCAAAGTGCCGATAAACATAACGATCTTTGTAGAAACCATC
GGCGCAGCTATTTACCCGCAGGACATATCCGCGCCCTCCTACATCGAAGCTGAAAGCACGAGATTCTTCG
CCCTCCGAGAGCTGCATCAGGTCGGAGACGCTGTCGAACTTTTCGATCAGAAACTTCTCGACAGACGTCG
CGGTGAGTTCAGGCTTTTTACCCATGGTTGTTTATGTTCGGATGTGATGTGAGAACTGTATCCTAGCAAG
ATTTTAAAAGGAAGTATATGAAAGAAGAACCTCAGTGGCAAATCCTAACCTTTTATATTTCTCTACAGGG
GCGCGGCGTGGGGACAATTCAACGCGTCTGTGAGGGGAGCGTTTCCCTGCTCGCAGGTTCGCAGCGAGGA
GCCGTAATTTTTGCTTCGCGCCGTGCGGCCATCAAAATGTATGGATGCAAATGATTATACATGGGGATGT
ATGGGCTAAATGTACGGGCGACAGTCACATCATGCCCCTGAGCTGCCCACGTCAAGACTGTCAAGGAGGG
TATTCTGGGCCTCCATGTCTCTCGAGTAATTCGCGCCACTTCTAAATAAGCGAATTTCTTATGATTTATG
ATTTTTATTATTAAATAAGTTATAAAAAAAATAAGTGTATACAAATTTTAAAGTGACTCTTAGGTTTTAA
AACGAAAATTCTTATTCTTGAGTAACTCTTTCCTGTAGGTCAGGTTGCTTTCTCAGGTATAGTATGAGGT
CGCTCTTATTGACCACACCTCTACCGGCAGATCCGCTAGGGATAACAGGGTAATATAGATCAATTCCTCG
ATCGAGTTTACCACTCCCTATCAGTGATAGAGAAAAGTGAAAGTCGAGTTTACCACTCCCTATCAGTGAT
AGAGAAAAGTGAAAGTCGAGTTTACCACTCCCTATCAGTGATAGAGAAAAGTGAAAGTCGAGTTTACCAC
TCCCTATCAGTGATAGAGAAAAGTGAAAGTCGAGTTTACCACTCCCTATCAGTGATAGAGAAAAGTGAAA
GTCGAGTTTACCACTCCCTATCAGTGATAGAGAAAAGTGAAAGTCGAGTTTACCACTCCCTATCAGTGAT
AGAGAAAAGTGAAAGTCGAGCTCGGTACCCTATGGCATGCATGTGCTCTGTATGTATATAAAACTCTTGT
TTTCTTCTTTTCTCTAAATATTCTTTCCTTATACATTAGGTCCTTTGTAGCATAAATTACTATACTTCTA
TAGACACGCAAACACAAATACACACACTAAATTACCGGATCAATTCGGGGGATCGACGGTATCGATAAGC
TTATGCAAATTTTCGTCAAGACTTTAACCGGTAAGACTATTACCCTGGAAGTTGAATCTTCTGACACTAT
TGACAATGTCAAGTCCAAGATCCAAGACAAGGAAGGTATTCCACCTGACCAACAAAGATTGATCTTTGCT
GGTAAGCAATTGGAAGATGGTAGAACTTTGTCCGACTACAACATCCAAAAGGAATCTACTCTACACTTGG
TCTTGAGATTGAGAGGTGGTTTGAAGCTTACCATGGCAGATTACAAAGACGATGATGACAAGTCAAGTGA
CTATAAGGATGACGATGACAAGAGCAGTGATTATAAAGATGATGACGATAAATCATCTGACTACAAGGAC
GACGATGATAAAGTTCCAGATTACGCTGCTCAGTGCGAATTCCTGCAGCCCGGGGGATCCACTAGTTCTA
GAGCGGCCGCCACCGCGGTGGAGCTCCAGCTTTTGTTCCCTTTAGTGAGGGTTAATTGCGCGCTTGGCGT
AATCATGGTCATAGCTGTTTCCTGTGTGAAATTGTTATCCGCTCACAATTCCACACAACATACGAGCCGG
AAGCATAAAGTGTAAAGCCTGGGGTGCCTAATGAGTGAGCTAACTCACATTAATTGCGTTGCGCTCACTG
CCCGCTTTCCAGTCGGGAAACCTGTCGTG
